>Addgene plasmid #82757 | pDONR223_GPR137B_p.C212S | addgene full sequence | sequence record 161812 | Addgene NGS result
CTTTCCTGCGTTATCCCCTGATTCTGTGGATAACCGTATTACCGCCTTTGAGTGAGCTGATACCGCTCGC
CGCAGCCGAACGACCGAGCGCAGCGAGTCAGTGAGCGAGGAAGCGGAAGAGCGCCCAATACGCAAACCGC
CTCTCCCCGCGCGTTGGCCGATTCATTAATGCAGCTGGCACGACAGGTTTCCCGACTGGAAAGCGGGCAG
TGAGCGCAACGCAATTAATACGCGTACCGCTAGCCAGGAAGAGTTTGTAGAAACGCAAAAAGGCCATCCG
TCAGGATGGCCTTCTGCTTAGTTTGATGCCTGGCAGTTTATGGCGGGCGTCCTGCCCGCCACCCTCCGGG
CCGTTGCTTCACAACGTTCAAATCCGCTCCCGGCGGATTTGTCCTACTCAGGAGAGCGTTCACCGACAAA
CAACAGATAAAACGAAAGGCCCAGTCTTCCGACTGAGCCTTTCGTTTTATTTGATGCCTGGCAGTTCCCT
ACTCTCGCGTTAACGCTAGCATGGATGTTTTCCCAGTCACGACGTTGTAAAACGACGGCCAGTCTTAAGC
TCGGGCCCCAAATAATGATTTTATTTTGACTGATAGTGACCTGTTCGTTGCAACAAATTGATGAGCAATG
CTTTTTTATAATGCCAACTTTGTACAAAAAAGTTGGCACCATGAGGCCCGAGCGTCCCCGGCCGCGCGGC
AGCGCCCCCGGCCCGATGGAGACCCCGCCGTGGGACCCAGCCCGCAACGACTCGCTGCCGCCCACGCTGA
CCCCGGCCGTGCCCCCCTACGTGAAGCTTGGCCTCACCGTCGTCTACACCGTGTTCTACGCGCTGCTCTT
CGTGTTCATCTACGTGCAGCTCTGGCTGGTGCTGCGTTACCGCCACAAGCGGCTCAGCTACCAGAGCGTC
TTCCTCTTTCTCTGCCTCTTCTGGGCCTCCCTGCGGACCGTCCTCTTCTCCTTCTACTTCAAAGACTTCG
TGGCGGCCAATTCGCTCAGCCCCTTCGTCTTCTGGCTGCTCTACTGCTTCCCTGTGTGCCTGCAGTTTTT
CACCCTCACGCTGATGAACTTGTACTTCACGCAGGTGATTTTCAAAGCCAAGTCAAAATATTCTCCAGAA
TTACTCAAATACCGGTTGCCCCTCTACCTGGCCTCCCTCTTCATCAGCCTTGTTTTCCTGTTGGTGAATT
TAACCTGTGCTGTGCTGGTAAAGACGGGAAATTGGGAGAGGAAGGTTATCGTCTCTGTGCGAGTGGCCAT
TAATGACACGCTCTTCGTGCTGTGTGCCGTCTCTCTCTCCATCTCTCTCTACAAAATCTCTAAGATGTCC
TTAGCCAACATTTACTTGGAGTCCAAGGGCTCCTCCGTGTGTCAAGTGACTGCCATCGGTGTCACCGTGA
TACTGCTTTACACCTCTCGGGCCTGCTACAACCTGTTCATCCTGTCATTTTCTCAGAACAAGAGCGTCCA
TTCCTTTGATTATGACTGGTACAATGTATCAGACCAGGCAGATTTGAAGAATCAGCTGGGAGATGCTGGA
TACGTATTATTTGGAGTGGTGTTATTTGTTTGGGAACTCTTACCTACCACCTTAGTCGTTTATTTCTTCC
GAGTTAGAAATCCTACAAAGGACCTTACCAACCCTGGAATGGTCCCCAGCCATGGATTCAGTCCCAGATC
TTATTTCTTTGACAACCCTCGAAGATATGACAGTGATGATGACCTTGCCTGGAACATTGCCCCTCAGGGA
CTTCAGGGAGGTTTTGCTCCAGATTACTATGATTGGGGACAACAAACTAACAGCTTCCTGGCACAAGCAG
GAACTTTGCAAGACTCAACTTTGGATCCTGACAAACCAAGCCTTGGGTGATTGCCAACTTTCTTGTACAA
AGTTGGCATTATAAGAAAGCATTGCTTATCAATTTGTTGCAACGAACAGGTCACTATCAGTCAAAATAAA
ATCATTATTTGCCATCCAGCTGATATCCCCTATAGTGAGTCGTATTACATGGTCATAGCTGTTTCCTGGC
AGCTCTGGCCCGTGTCTCAAAATCTCTGATGTTACATTGCACAAGATAAAAATATATCATCATGCCTCCT
CTAGACCAGCCAGGACAGAAATGCCTCGACTTCGCTGCTACCCAAGGTTGCCGGGTGACGCACACCGTGG
AAACGGATGAAGGCACGAACCCAGTGGACATAAGCCTGTTCGGTTCGTAAGCTGTAATGCAAGTAGCGTA
TGCGCTCACGCAACTGGTCCAGAACCTTGACCGAACGCAGCGGTGGTAACGGCGCAGTGGCGGTTTTCAT
GGCTTGTTATGACTGTTTTTTTGGGGTACAGTCTATGCCTCGGGCATCCAAGCAGCAAGCGCGTTACGCC
GTGGGTCGATGTTTGATGTTATGGAGCAGCAACGATGTTACGCAGCAGGGCAGTCGCCCTAAAACAAAGT
TAAACATTATGAGGGAAGCGGTGATCGCCGAAGTATCGACTCAACTATCAGAGGTAGTTGGCGTCATCGA
GCGCCATCTCGAACCGACGTTGCTGGCCGTACATTTGTACGGCTCCGCAGTGGATGGCGGCCTGAAGCCA
CACAGTGATATTGATTTGCTGGTTACGGTGACCGTAAGGCTTGATGAAACAACGCGGCGAGCTTTGATCA
ACGACCTTTTGGAAACTTCGGCTTCCCCTGGAGAGAGCGAGATTCTCCGCGCTGTAGAAGTCACCATTGT
TGTGCACGACGACATCATTCCGTGGCGTTATCCAGCTAAGCGCGAACTGCAATTTGGAGAATGGCAGCGC
AATGACATTCTTGCAGGTATCTTCGAGCCAGCCACGATCGACATTGATCTGGCTATCTTGCTGACAAAAG
CAAGAGAACATAGCGTTGCCTTGGTAGGTCCAGCGGCGGAGGAACTCTTTGATCCGGTTCCTGAACAGGA
TCTATTTGAGGCGCTAAATGAAACCTTAACGCTATGGAACTCGCCGCCCGACTGGGCTGGCGATGAGCGA
AATGTAGTGCTTACGTTGTCCCGCATTTGGTACAGCGCAGTAACCGGCAAAATCGCGCCGAAGGATGTCG
CTGCCGACTGGGCAATGGAGCGCCTGCCGGCCCAGTATCAGCCCGTCATACTTGAAGCTAGACAGGCTTA
TCTTGGACAAGAAGAAGATCGCTTGGCCTCGCGCGCAGATCAGTTGGAAGAATTTGTCCACTACGTGAAA
GGCGAGATCACCAAGGTAGTCGGCAAATAACCCTCGAGCCACCCATGACCAAAATCCCTTAACGTGAGTT
ACGCGTCGTTCCACTGAGCGTCAGACCCCGTAGAAAAGATCAAAGGATCTTCTTGAGATCCTTTTTTTCT
GCGCGTAATCTGCTGCTTGCAAACAAAAAAACCACCGCTACCAGCGGTGGTTTGTTTGCCGGATCAAGAG
CTACCAACTCTTTTTCCGAAGGTAACTGGCTTCAGCAGAGCGCAGATACCAAATACTGTTCTTCTAGTGT
AGCCGTAGTTAGGCCACCACTTCAAGAACTCTGTAGCACCGCCTACATACCTCGCTCTGCTAATCCTGTT
ACCAGTGGCTGCTGCCAGTGGCGATAAGTCGTGTCTTACCGGGTTGGACTCAAGACGATAGTTACCGGAT
AAGGCGCAGCGGTCGGGCTGAACGGGGGGTTCGTGCACACAGCCCAGCTTGGAGCGAACGACCTACACCG
AACTGAGATACCTACAGCGTGAGCTATGAGAAAGCGCCACGCTTCCCGAAGGGAGAAAGGCGGACAGGTA
TCCGGTAAGCGGCAGGGTCGGAACAGGAGAGCGCACGAGGGAGCTTCCAGGGGGAAACGCCTGGTATCTT
TATAGTCCTGTCGGGTTTCGCCACCTCTGACTTGAGCGTCGATTTTTGTGATGCTCGTCAGGGGGGCGGA
GCCTATGGAAAAACGCCAGCAACGCGGCCTTTTTACGGTTCCTGGCCTTTTGCTGGCCTTTTGCTCACAT
GTT
Features (pLannotate 1.2.2; 12 found; start..end, strand, type, name):
    121..213     +  CDS            lacI (fragment): lac repressor; lacI; The lac repressor binds to the lac operator to inhibit transcription in E. coli. This inhibition can be relieved by adding lactose or isopropyl-β-D-thiogalactopyranoside (IPTG).
    268..295     -  terminator     rrnB T2 terminator: transcription terminator T2 from the E. coli rrnB gene
    427..470     +  terminator     rrnB T1 terminator: Escherichia coli rrnB; transcription terminator T1 from the E. coli rrnB gene
    517..553     -  CDS            lacZα (fragment): LacZα fragment of β-galactosidase; lacZ fragment
    570..665     +  protein_bind   attL3: mutant version of attL; recombination site for the Gateway® LR reaction LR Clonase™
    671..1867    +  CDS            GPR137B: G137B_HUMAN - Also known as TM7SF1 From Homo sapiens (Human).
   1875..1970    -  protein_bind   attL3: mutant version of attL; recombination site for the Gateway® LR reaction LR Clonase™
   1989..2007    -  promoter       T7 promoter: promoter for bacteriophage T7 RNA polymerase
   2197..2220    +  promoter       Pc promoter (fragment): intI1 (promoter lies within the coding sequence); class 1 integron promoter
   2396..2452    +  CDS            GmR (fragment): gentamycin acetyltransferase; aacC1; confers resistance to gentamycin
   2459..3250    +  CDS            SmR: aminoglycoside adenylyltransferase (Murphy, 1985); aadA; confers resistance to spectinomycin and streptomycin
   3343..3931    +  rep_origin     ori: high-copy-number ColE1/pMB1/pBR322/pUC origin of replication
