[The description below was written by a language model from this plasmid's Addgene catalogue record and pLannotate feature annotations shown in this document.]
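Description:
pDONR223_GPR137B_p.C212S is a Gateway entry clone built in the Invitrogen pDONR223 backbone, about 4 kb in total. It carries the human GPR137B open reading frame (also known as TM7SF1) with a C212S amino acid substitution. It is maintained in E. coli through a high-copy ColE1/pUC-type origin. Selection is with spectinomycin, provided by the aadA aminoglycoside adenylyltransferase gene, which also confers streptomycin resistance. Small fragments of an integron Pc promoter and a gentamicin resistance gene lie just upstream of this marker. These, together with short lacI and lacZα remnants elsewhere, appear to be backbone leftovers rather than functional units.

The roughly 1.2 kb coding sequence sits between two attL recombination sites in opposite orientations. The automated annotation labels both as attL3, but their role is the usual one for an entry clone: an LR Clonase reaction moves the insert directionally into any compatible destination vector. The record lists no promoter for the insert, so the clone is a source of the ORF rather than an expression plasmid. The rrnB T1 and T2 terminators upstream of the cassette insulate it from read-through transcription, and a T7 promoter lies just outside the downstream att site. The clone is in "closed" format, meaning a stop codon immediately follows the insert. The protein would therefore be expressed with its native C-terminus and cannot be fused to C-terminal tags supplied by a destination vector.

The plasmid belongs to the Target Accelerator Plasmid Collection, a set of wild-type and mutant alleles assembled for high-throughput functional phenotyping of somatic mutations found in lung cancer.
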