Addgene plasmid #82757: pDONR223_GPR137B_p.C212S
Purpose: Gateway Donor vector containing GPR137B, part of the Target Accelerator Plasmid Collection.
Depositing lab: Jesse Boehm & Matthew Meyerson & David Root. Depositing organization: Broad Institute. Publication: High-throughput Phenotyping of Lung Cancer Somatic Mutations. Berger AH, Brooks AN, Wu X, Shrestha Y, Chouinard C, Piccioni F, Bagul M, Kamburov A, Imielinski M, Hogstrom L, Zhu C, Yang X, Pantel S, Sakai R, Watson J, Kaplan N, Campbell JD, Singh S, Root DE, Narayan R, Natoli T, Lahr DL, Tirosh I, Tamayo P, Getz G, Wong B, Doench J, Subramanian A, Golub TR, Meyerson M, Boehm JS. Cancer Cell. 2016 Aug 8;30(2):214-28. doi: 10.1016/j.ccell.2016.06.022. Epub 2016 Jul 28. PubMed 27478040.
Backbone
  Vector backbone: pDONR223
  Backbone manufacturer: Invitrogen
  Vector type: Gateway Entry vector
Growth in bacteria
  Bacterial resistance: Spectinomycin, 50 μg/mL
  Growth temperature: 37°C
  Growth strain: DH5alpha
  Copy number: High Copy
Gene/Insert
  Gene/Insert name: GPR137B (alt name: NM_003272)
  Species: H. sapiens (human)
  Mutation: C212S
  Entrez Gene: GPR137B (a.k.a. TM7SF1)
  Promoter: None
  Cloning method: Gateway Cloning
  Sequencing primers: 5′ M13pUC-fwd; 3′ M13-Rev
Terms and licenses: Academic/Nonprofit Terms; Industry Terms: Not Available to Industry
Depositor comments: CLOSED (stop codon immediately follows insert)
How to cite: pDONR223_GPR137B_p.C212S was a gift from Jesse Boehm & Matthew Meyerson & David Root (Addgene plasmid # 82757 ; http://n2t.net/addgene:82757 ; RRID:Addgene_82757)
