>Addgene plasmid #82757 | pDONR223_GPR137B_p.C212S | depositor partial sequence | sequence record 157483 | Insert sequence
ATGAGGCCCGAGCGTCCCCGGCCGCGCGGCAGCGCCCCCGGCCCGATGGAGACCCCGCCGTGGGACCCAG
CCCGCAACGACTCGCTGCCGCCCACGCTGACCCCGGCCGTGCCCCCCTACGTGAAGCTTGGCCTCACCGT
CGTCTACACCGTGTTCTACGCGCTGCTCTTCGTGTTCATCTACGTGCAGCTCTGGCTGGTGCTGCGTTAC
CGCCACAAGCGGCTCAGCTACCAGAGCGTCTTCCTCTTTCTCTGCCTCTTCTGGGCCTCCCTGCGGACCG
TCCTCTTCTCCTTCTACTTCAAAGACTTCGTGGCGGCCAATTCGCTCAGCCCCTTCGTCTTCTGGCTGCT
CTACTGCTTCCCTGTGTGCCTGCAGTTTTTCACCCTCACGCTGATGAACTTGTACTTCACGCAGGTGATT
TTCAAAGCCAAGTCAAAATATTCTCCAGAATTACTCAAATACCGGTTGCCCCTCTACCTGGCCTCCCTCT
TCATCAGCCTTGTTTTCCTGTTGGTGAATTTAACCTGTGCTGTGCTGGTAAAGACGGGAAATTGGGAGAG
GAAGGTTATCGTCTCTGTGCGAGTGGCCATTAATGACACGCTCTTCGTGCTGTGTGCCGTCTCTCTCTCC
ATCTCTCTCTACAAAATCTCTAAGATGTCCTTAGCCAACATTTACTTGGAGTCCAAGGGCTCCTCCGTGT
GTCAAGTGACTGCCATCGGTGTCACCGTGATACTGCTTTACACCTCTCGGGCCTGCTACAACCTGTTCAT
CCTGTCATTTTCTCAGAACAAGAGCGTCCATTCCTTTGATTATGACTGGTACAATGTATCAGACCAGGCA
GATTTGAAGAATCAGCTGGGAGATGCTGGATACGTATTATTTGGAGTGGTGTTATTTGTTTGGGAACTCT
TACCTACCACCTTAGTCGTTTATTTCTTCCGAGTTAGAAATCCTACAAAGGACCTTACCAACCCTGGAAT
GGTCCCCAGCCATGGATTCAGTCCCAGATCTTATTTCTTTGACAACCCTCGAAGATATGACAGTGATGAT
GACCTTGCCTGGAACATTGCCCCTCAGGGACTTCAGGGAGGTTTTGCTCCAGATTACTATGATTGGGGAC
AACAAACTAACAGCTTCCTGGCACAAGCAGGAACTTTGCAAGACTCAACTTTGGATCCTGACAAACCAAG
CCTTGGGTAG
